>Addgene plasmid #74864 | pGWB522 | depositor full sequence | sequence record 141539 | pGWB522 sequence 11828 bps
TTTCACGCCCTTTTAAATATCCGATTATTCTAATAAACGCTCTTTTCTCTTAGGTTTACCCGCCAATATA
TCCTGTCAAACACTGATAGTTTAAACTGAAGGCGGGAAACGACAATCTGATCCAAGCTCAAGCTGCTCTA
GCATTCGCCATTCAGGCTGCGCAACTGTTGGGAAGGGCGATCGGTGCGGGCCTCTTCGCTATTACGCCAG
CTGGCGAAAGGGGGATGTGCTGCAAGGCGATTAAGTTGGGTAACGCCAGGGTTTTCCCAGTCACGACGTT
GTAAAACGACGGCCAGTGCCAAGCTTGGGTCTAGAGTTATCAACAAGTTTGTACAAAAAAGCTGAACGAG
AAACGTAAAATGATATAAATATCAATATATTAAATTAGATTTTGCATAAAAAACAGACTACATAATACTG
TAAAACACAACATATCCAGTCACTATGGCGGCCCCTCGAGGGGCCGCATTAGGCACCCCAGGCTTTACAC
TTTATGCTTCCGGCTCGTATAATGTGTGGATTTTGAGTTAGGATCCGGCGAGATTTTCAGGAGCTAAGGA
AGCTAAAATGGAGAAAAAAATCACTGGATATACCACCGTTGATATATCCCAATGGCATCGTAAAGAACAT
TTTGAGGCATTTCAGTCAGTTGCTCAATGTACCTATAACCAGACCGTTCAGCTGGATATTACGGCCTTTT
TAAAGACCGTAAAGAAAAATAAGCACAAGTTTTATCCGGCCTTTATTCACATTCTTGCCCGCCTGATGAA
TGCTCATCCGGAATTCCGTATGGCAATGAAAGACGGTGAGCTGGTGATATGGGATAGTGTTCACCCTTGT
TACACCGTTTTCCATGAGCAAACTGAAACGTTTTCATCGCTCTGGAGTGAATACCACGACGATTTCCGGC
AGTTTCTACACATATATTCGCAAGATGTGGCGTGTTACGGTGAAAACCTGGCCTATTTCCCTAAAGGGTT
TATTGAGAATATGTTTTTCGTCTCAGCCAATCCCTGGGTGAGTTTCACCAGTTTTGATTTAAACGTGGCC
AATATGGACAACTTCTTCGCCCCCGTTTTCACCATGGGCAAATATTATACGCAAGGCGACAAGGTGCTGA
TGCCGCTGGCGATTCAGGTTCATCATGCCGTCTGTGATGGCTTCCATGTCGGCAGAATGCTTAATGAATT
ACAACAGTACTGCGATGAGTGGCAGGGCGGGGCGTAAAGATCTGGATCCGGCTTACTAAAAGCCAGATAA
CAGTATGCGTATTTGCGCGCTGATTTTTGCGGTATAAGAATATATACTGATATGTATACCCGAAGTATGT
CAAAAAGAGGTGTGCTATGAAGCAGCGTATTACAGTGACAGTTGACAGCGACAGCTATCAGTTGCTCAAG
GCATATATGATGTCAATATCTCCGGTCTGGTAAGCACAACCATGCAGAATGAAGCCCGTCGTCTGCGTGC
CGAACGCTGGAAAGCGGAAAATCAGGAAGGGATGGCTGAGGTCGCCCGGTTTATTGAAATGAACGGCTCT
TTTGCTGACGAGAACAGGGACTGGTGAAATGCAGTTTAAGGTTTACACCTATAAAAGAGAGAGCCGTTAT
CGTCTGTTTGTGGATGTACAGAGTGATATTATTGACACGCCCGGGCGACGGATGGTGATCCCCCTGGCCA
GTGCACGTCTGCTGTCAGATAAAGTCTCCCGTGAACTTTACCCGGTGGTGCATATCGGGGATGAAAGCTG
GCGCATGATGACCACCGATATGGCCAGTGTGCCGGTCTCCGTTATCGGGGAAGAAGTGGCTGATCTCAGC
CACCGCGAAAATGACATCAAAAACGCCATTAACCTGATGTTCTGGGGAATATAAATGTCAGGCTCCCTTA
TACACAGCCAGTCTGCAGGTCGACCATAGTGACTGGATATGTTGTGTTTTACAGTATTATGTAGTCTGTT
TTTTATGCAAAATCTAATTTAATATATTGATATTTATATCATTTTACGTTTCTCGTTCAGCTTTCTTGTA
CAAAGTGGTTGATAACAGCATGTCCCCTATACTAGGTTATTGGAAAATTAAGGGCCTTGTGCAACCCACT
CGACTTCTTTTGGAATATCTTGAAGAAAAATATGAAGAGCATTTGTATGAGCGCGATGAAGGTGATAAAT
GGCGAAACAAAAAGTTTGAATTGGGTTTGGAGTTTCCCAATCTTCCTTATTATATTGATGGTGATGTTAA
ATTAACACAGTCTATGGCCATCATACGTTATATAGCTGACAAGCACAACATGTTGGGTGGTTGTCCAAAA
GAGCGTGCAGAGATTTCAATGCTTGAAGGAGCGGTTTTGGATATTAGATACGGTGTTTCGAGAATTGCAT
ATAGTAAAGACTTTGAAACTCTCAAAGTTGATTTTCTTAGCAAGCTACCTGAAATGCTGAAAATGTTCGA
AGATCGTTTATGTCATAAAACATATTTAAATGGTGATCATGTAACCCATCCTGACTTCATGTTGTATGAC
GCTCTTGATGTTGTTTTATACATGGACCCAATGTGCCTGGATGCGTTCCCAAAATTAGTTTGTTTTAAAA
AACGTATTGAAGCTATCCCACAAATTGATAAGTACTTGAAATCCAGCAAGTATATAGCATGGCCTTTGCA
GGGCTGGCAAGCCACGTTTGGTGGTGGCGACCATCCTCCAAAATCGGATCTGGTTCCGCGTGGATCCGCT
TAGAGCTCGAATTTCCCCGATCGTTCAAACATTTGGCAATAAAGTTTCTTAAGATTGAATCCTGTTGCCG
GTCTTGCGATGATTATCATATAATTTCTGTTGAATTACGTTAAGCATGTAATAATTAACATGTAATGCAT
GACGTTATTTATGAGATGGGTTTTTATGATTAGAGTCCCGCAATTATACATTTAATACGCGATAGAAAAC
AAAATATAGCGCGCAAACTAGGATAAATTATCGCGCGCGGTGTCATCTATGTTACTAGATCGGGAATTGG
TTCCGGAACCAATTCGTAATCATGGTCATAGCTGTTTCCTGTGTGAAATTGTTATCCGCTCACAATTCCA
CACAACATACGAGCCGGAAGCATAAAGTGTAAAGCCTGGGGTGCCTAATGAGTGAGCTAACTCACATTAG
GCTGAATTAGGCGCGCCTATTTCTATTAATTCCCGATCTAGTAACATAGATGACACCGCGCGCGATAATT
TATCCTAGTTTGCGCGCTATATTTTGTTTTCTATCGCGTATTAAATGTATAATTGCGGGACTCTAATCAT
AAAAACCCATCTCATAAATAACGTCATGCATTACATGTTAATTATTACATGCTTAACGTAATTCAACAGA
AATTATATGATAATCATCGCAAGACCGGCAACAGGATTCAATCTTAAGAAACTTTATTGCCAAATGTTTG
AACGATCGGGGAAATTCGGGGGATCGATCCCGCGAACTGTGGACGAGAACTGTGCCACCAAGCGTAAGGC
CGTTCTCTCGCATTTGCCTTGCTAGGCTCGCGCGAGTTGCTGGCTGAGGCGTTCTCGAAATCAGCTCTTG
TTCGGTCGGCATCTACTCTATTCCTTTGCCCTCGGACGAGTGCTGGGGCGTCGGTTTCCACTATCGGCGA
GTACTTCTACACAGCCATCGGTCCAGACGGCCGCGCTTCTGCGGGCGATTTGTGTACGCCCGACAGTCCC
GGCTCCGGATCGGACGATTGCGTCGCATCGACCCTGCGCCCAAGCTGCATCATCGAAATTGCCGTCAACC
AAGCTCTGATAGAGTTGGTCAAGACCAATGCGGAGCATATACGCCCGGAGCCGCGGCGATCCTGCAAGCT
CCGGATGCCTCCGCTCGAAGTAGCGCGTCTGCTGCTCCATACAAGCCAACCACGGCCTCCAGAAGAAGAT
GTTGGCGACCTCGTATTGGGAATCCCCGAACATCGCCTCGCTCCAGTCAATGACCGCTGTTATGCGGCCA
TTGTCCGTCAGGACATTGTTGGAGCCGAAATCCGCGTGCACGAGGTGCCGGACTTCGGGGCAGTCCTCGG
CCCAAAGCATCAGCTCATCGAGAGCCTGCGCGACGGACGCACTGACGGTGTCGTCCATCACAGTTTGCCA
GTGATACACATGGGGATCAGCAATCGCGCATATGAAATCACGCCATGTAGTGTATTGACCGATTCCTTGC
GGTCCGAATGGGCCGAACCCGCTCGTCTGGCTAAGATCGGCCGCAGCGATCGCATCCATGGCCTCCGCGA
CCGGCTGCAGAACAGCGGGCAGTTCGGTTTCAGGCAGGTCTTGCAACGTGACACCCTGTGCACGGCGGGA
GATGCAATAGGTCAGGCTCTCGCTGAATGCCCCAATGTCAAGCACTTCCGGAATCGGGAGCGCGGCCGAT
GCAAAGTGCCGATAAACATAACGATCTTTGTAGAAACCATCGGCGCAGCTATTTACCCGCAGGACATATC
CACGCCCTCCTACATCGAAGCTGAAAGCACGAGATTCTTCGCCCTCCGAGAGCTGCATCAGGTCGGAGAC
GCTGTCGAACTTTTCGATCAGAAACTTCTCGACAGACGTCGCGGTGAGTTCAGGCTTTTTCATATCTTAT
TGCCCCCCGGGATCAGATCTGGATTGAGAGTGAATATGAGACTCTAATTGGATACCGAGGGGAATTTATG
GAACGTCAGTGGAGCATTTTTGACAAGAAATATTTGCTAGCTGATAGTGACCTTAGGCGACTTTTGAACG
CGCAATAATGGTTTCTGACGTATGTGCTTAGCTCATTAAACTCCAGAAACCCGCGGCTGAGTGGCTCCTT
CAACGTTGCGGTTCTGTCAGTTCCAAACGTAAAACGGCTTGTCCCGCGTCATCGGCGGGGGTCATAACGT
GACTCCCTTAATTCTCCGCTCATGATCTTGATCCCCTGCGCCATCAGATCCTTGGCGGCAAGAAAGCCAT
CCAGTTTACTTTGCAGGGCTTCCCAACCTTACCAGAGGGCGCCCCAGCTGGCAATTCCGGTTCGCTTGCT
GTCCATAAAACCGCCCAGTCTAGCTATCGCCATGTAAGCCCACTGCAAGCTACCTGCTTTCTCTTTGCGC
TTGCGTTTTCCCTTGTCCAGATAGCCCAGTAGCTGACATTCATCCGGGGTCAGCACCGTTTCTGCGGACT
GGCTTTCTACGTGTTCCGCTTCCTTTAGCAGCCCTTGCGCCCTGAGTGCTTGCGGCAGCGTGAAGCTGAT
CCGTCGAGATTAATAGAAATAAATTCAGCCTAATTCGGCGTTAATTCAGTACATTAAAAACGTCCGCAAT
GTGTTATTAAGTTGTCTAAGCGTCAATTTGTTTACACCACAATATATCCTGCCACCAGCCAGCCAACAGC
TCCCCGACCGGCAGCTCGGCACAAAATCACCACTCGATACAGGCAGCCCATCAGTCCGGGACGGCGTCAG
CGGGAGAGCCGTTGTAAGGCGGCAGACTTTGCTCATGTTACCGATGCTATTCGGAAGAACGGCAACTAAG
CTGCCGGGTTTGAAACACGGATGATCTCGCGGAGGGTAGCATGTTGATTGTAACGATGACAGAGCGTTGC
TGCCTGTGATCAATTCGGGCACGAACCCAGTGGACATAAGCCTGTTCGGTTCGTAAGCTGTAATGCAAGT
AGCGTATGCGCTCACGCAACTGGTCCAGAACCTTGACCGAACGCAGCGGTGGTAACGGCGCAGTGGCGGT
TTTCATGGCTTGTTATGACTGTTTTTTTGGGGTACAGTCTATGCCTCGGGCATCCAAGCAGCAAGCGCGT
TACGCCGTGGGTCGATGTTTGATGTTATGGAGCAGCAACGATGTTACGCAGCAGGGCAGTCGCCCTAAAA
CAAAGTTAAACATCATGGGGGAAGCGGTGATCGCCGAAGTATCGACTCAACTATCAGAGGTAGTTGGCGT
CATCGAGCGCCATCTCGAACCGACGTTGCTGGCCGTACATTTGTACGGCTCCGCAGTGGATGGCGGCCTG
AAGCCACACAGTGATATTGATTTGCTGGTTACGGTGACCGTAAGGCTTGATGAAACAACGCGGCGAGCTT
TGATCAACGACCTTTTGGAAACTTCGGCTTCCCCTGGAGAGAGCGAGATTCTCCGCGCTGTAGAAGTCAC
CATTGTTGTGCACGACGACATCATTCCGTGGCGTTATCCAGCTAAGCGCGAACTGCAATTTGGAGAATGG
CAGCGCAATGACATTCTTGCAGGTATCTTCGAGCCAGCCACGATCGACATTGATCTGGCTATCTTGCTGA
CAAAAGCAAGAGAACATAGCGTTGCCTTGGTAGGTCCAGCGGCGGAGGAACTCTTTGATCCGGTTCCTGA
ACAGGATCTATTTGAGGCGCTAAATGAAACCTTAACGCTATGGAACTCGCCGCCCGACTGGGCTGGCGAT
GAGCGAAATGTAGTGCTTACGTTGTCCCGCATTTGGTACAGCGCAGTAACCGGCAAAATCGCGCCGAAGG
ATGTCGCTGCCGACTGGGCAATGGAGCGCCTGCCGGCCCAGTATCAGCCCGTCATACTTGAAGCTAGACA
GGCTTATCTTGGACAAGAAGAAGATCGCTTGGCCTCGCGCGCAGATCAGTTGGAAGAATTTGTCCACTAC
GTGAAAGGCGAGATCACCAAGGTAGTCGGCAAATAATGTCTAGCTAGAAATTCGTTCAAGCCGACGCCGC
TTCGCGGCGCGGCTTAACTCAAGCGTTAGATGCACTAAGCACATAATTGCTCACAGCCAAACTATCAGGT
CAAGTCTGCTTTTATTATTTTTAAGCGTGCATAATAAGCCCTACACAAATTGGGAGATATATCATGCATG
ACCAAAATCCCTTAACGTGAGTTTTCGTTCCACTGAGCGTCAGACCCCGTAGAAAAGATCAAAGGATCTT
CTTGAGATCCTTTTTTTCTGCGCGTAATCTGCTGCTTGCAAACAAAAAAACCACCGCTACCAGCGGTGGT
TTGTTTGCCGGATCAAGAGCTACCAACTCTTTTTCCGAAGGTAACTGGCTTCAGCAGAGCGCAGATACCA
AATACTGTCCTTCTAGTGTAGCCGTAGTTAGGCCACCACTTCAAGAACTCTGTAGCACCGCCTACATACC
TCGCTCTGCTAATCCTGTTACCAGTGGCTGCTGCCAGTGGCGATAAGTCGTGTCTTACCGGGTTGGACTC
AAGACGATAGTTACCGGATAAGGCGCAGCGGTCGGGCTGAACGGGGGGTTCGTGCACACAGCCCAGCTTG
GAGCGAACGACCTACACCGAACTGAGATACCTACAGCGTGAGCTATGAGAAAGCGCCACGCTTCCCGAAG
GGAGAAAGGCGGACAGGTATCCGGTAAGCGGCAGGGTCGGAACAGGAGAGCGCACGAGGGAGCTTCCAGG
GGGAAACGCCTGGTATCTTTATAGTCCTGTCGGGTTTCGCCACCTCTGACTTGAGCGTCGATTTTTGTGA
TGCTCGTCAGGGGGGCGGAGCCTATGGAAAAACGCCAGCAACGCGGCCTTTTTACGGTTCCTGGCCTTTT
GCTGGCCTTTTGCTCACATGTTCTTTCCTGCGTTATCCCCTGATTCTGTGGATAACCGTATTACCGCCTT
TGAGTGAGCTGATACCGCTCGCCGCAGCCGAACGACCGAGCGCAGCGAGTCAGTGAGCGAGGAAGCGGAA
GAGCGCCTGATGCGGTATTTTCTCCTTACGCATCTGTGCGGTATTTCACACCGCATATGGTGCACTCTCA
GTACAATCTGCTCTGATGCCGCATAGTTAAGCCAGTATACACTCCGCTATCGCTACGTGACTGGGTCATG
GCTGCGCCCCGACACCCGCCAACACCCGCTGACGCGCCCTGACGGGCTTGTCTGCTCCCGGCATCCGCTT
ACAGACAAGCTGTGACCGTCTCCGGGAGCTGCATGTGTCAGAGGTTTTCACCGTCATCACCGAAACGCGC
GAGGCAGGGTGCCTTGATGTGGGCGCCGGCGGTCGAGTGGCGACGGCGCGGCTTGTCCGCGCCCTGGTAG
ATTGCCTGGCCGTAGGCCAGCCATTTTTGAGCGGCCAGCGGCCGCGATAGGCCGACGCGAAGCGGCGGGG
CGTAGGGAGCGCAGCGACCGAAGGGTAGGCGCTTTTTGCAGCTCTTCGGCTGTGCGCTGGCCAGACAGTT
ATGCACAGGCCAGGCGGGTTTTAAGAGTTTTAATAAGTTTTAAAGAGTTTTAGGCGGAAAAATCGCCTTT
TTTCTCTTTTATATCAGTCACTTACATGTGTGACCGGTTCCCAATGTACGGCTTTGGGTTCCCAATGTAC
GGGTTCCGGTTCCCAATGTACGGCTTTGGGTTCCCAATGTACGTGCTATCCACAGGAAAGAGACCTTTTC
GACCTTTTTCCCCTGCTAGGGCAATTTGCCCTAGCATCTGCTCCGTACATTAGGAACCGGCGGATGCTTC
GCCCTCGATCAGGTTGCGGTAGCGCATGACTAGGATCGGGCCAGCCTGCCCCGCCTCCTCCTTCAAATCG
TACTCCGGCAGGTCATTTGACCCGATCAGCTTGCGCACGGTGAAACAGAACTTCTTGAACTCTCCGGCGC
TGCCACTGCGTTCGTAGATCGTCTTGAACAACCATCTGGCTTCTGCCTTGCCTGCGGCGCGGCGTGCCAG
GCGGTAGAGAAAACGGCCGATGCCGGGATCGATCAAAAAGTAATCGGGGTGAACCGTCAGCACGTCCGGG
TTCTTGCCTTCTGTGATCTCGCGGTACATCCAATCAGCTAGCTCGATCTCGATGTACTCCGGCCGCCCGG
TTTCGCTCTTTACGATCTTGTAGCGGCTAATCAAGGCTTCACCCTCGGATACCGTCACCAGGCGGCCGTT
CTTGGCCTTCTTCGTACGCTGCATGGCAACGTGCGTGGTGTTTAACCGAATGCAGGTTTCTACCAGGTCG
TCTTTCTGCTTTCCGCCATCGGCTCGCCGGCAGAACTTGAGTACGTCCGCAACGTGTGGACGGAACACGC
GGCCGGGCTTGTCTCCCTTCCCTTCCCGGTATCGGTTCATGGATTCGGTTAGATGGGAAACCGCCATCAG
TACCAGGTCGTAATCCCACACACTGGCCATGCCGGCCGGCCCTGCGGAAACCTCTACGTGCCCGTCTGGA
AGCTCGTAGCGGATCACCTCGCCAGCTCGTCGGTCACGCTTCGACAGACGGAAAACGGCCACGTCCATGA
TGCTGCGACTATCGCGGGTGCCCACGTCATAGAGCATCGGAACGAAAAAATCTGGTTGCTCGTCGCCCTT
GGGCGGCTTCCTAATCGACGGCGCACCGGCTGCCGGCGGTTGCCGGGATTCTTTGCGGATTCGATCAGCG
GCCGCTTGCCACGATTCACCGGGGCGTGCTTCTGCCTCGATGCGTTGCCGCTGGGCGGCCTGCGCGGCCT
TCAACTTCTCCACCAGGTCATCACCCAGCGCCGCGCCGATTTGTACCGGGCCGGATGGTTTGCGACCGCT
CACGCCGATTCCTCGGGCTTGGGGGTTCCAGTGCCATTGCAGGGCCGGCAGACAACCCAGCCGCTTACGC
CTGGCCAACCGCCCGTTCCTCCACACATGGGGCATTCCACGGCGTCGGTGCCTGGTTGTTCTTGATTTTC
CATGCCGCCTCCTTTAGCCGCTAAAATTCATCTACTCATTTATTCATTTGCTCATTTACTCTGGTAGCTG
CGCGATGTATTCAGATAGCAGCTCGGTAATGGTCTTGCCTTGGCGTACCGCGTACATCTTCAGCTTGGTG
TGATCCTCCGCCGGCAACTGAAAGTTGACCCGCTTCATGGCTGGCGTGTCTGCCAGGCTGGCCAACGTTG
CAGCCTTGCTGCTGCGTGCGCTCGGACGGCCGGCACTTAGCGTGTTTGTGCTTTTGCTCATTTTCTCTTT
ACCTCATTAACTCAAATGAGTTTTGATTTAATTTCAGCGGCCAGCGCCTGGACCTCGCGGGCAGCGTCGC
CCTCGGGTTCTGATTCAAGAACGGTTGTGCCGGCGGCGGCAGTGCCTGGGTAGCTCACGCGCTGCGTGAT
ACGGGACTCAAGAATGGGCAGCTCGTACCCGGCCAGCGCCTCGGCAACCTCACCGCCGATGCGCGTGCCT
TTGATCGCCCGCGACACGACAAAGGCCGCTTGTAGCCTTCCATCCGTGACCTCAATGCGCTGCTTAACCA
GCTCCACCAGGTCGGCGGTGGCCCATATGTCGTAAGGGCTTGGCTGCACCGGAATCAGCACGAAGTCGGC
TGCCTTGATCGCGGACACAGCCAAGTCCGCCGCCTGGGGCGCTCCGTCGATCACTACGAAGTCGCGCCGG
CCGATGGCCTTCACGTCGCGGTCAATCGTCGGGCGGTCGATGCCGACAACGGTTAGCGGTTGATCTTCCC
GCACGGCCGCCCAATCGCGGGCACTGCCCTGGGGATCGGAATCGACTAACAGAACATCGGCCCCGGCGAG
TTGCAGGGCGCGGGCTAGATGGGTTGCGATGGTCGTCTTGCCTGACCCGCCTTTCTGGTTAAGTACAGCG
ATAACCTTCATGCGTTCCCCTTGCGTATTTGTTTATTTACTCATCGCATCATATACGCAGCGACCGCATG
ACGCAAGCTGTTTTACTCAAATACACATCACCTTTTTAGACGGCGGCGCTCGGTTTCTTCAGCGGCCAAG
CTGGCCGGCCAGGCCGCCAGCTTGGCATCAGACAAACCGGCCAGGATTTCATGCAGCCGCACGGTTGAGA
CGTGCGCGGGCGGCTCGAACACGTACCCGGCCGCGATCATCTCCGCCTCGATCTCTTCGGTAATGAAAAA
CGGTTCGTCCTGGCCGTCCTGGTGCGGTTTCATGCTTGTTCCTCTTGGCGTTCATTCTCGGCGGCCGCCA
GGGCGTCGGCCTCGGTCAATGCGTCCTCACGGAAGGCACCGCGCCGCCTGGCCTCGGTGGGCGTCACTTC
CTCGCTGCGCTCAAGTGCGCGGTACAGGGTCGAGCGATGCACGCCAAGCAGTGCAGCCGCCTCTTTCACG
GTGCGGCCTTCCTGGTCGATCAGCTCGCGGGCGTGCGCGATCTGTGCCGGGGTGAGGGTAGGGCGGGGGC
CAAACTTCACGCCTCGGGCCTTGGCGGCCTCGCGCCCGCTCCGGGTGCGGTCGATGATTAGGGAACGCTC
GAACTCGGCAATGCCGGCGAACACGGTCAACACCATGCGGCCGGCCGGCGTGGTGGTGTCGGCCCACGGC
TCTGCCAGGCTACGCAGGCCCGCGCCGGCCTCCTGGATGCGCTCGGCAATGTCCAGTAGGTCGCGGGTGC
TGCGGGCCAGGCGGTCTAGCCTGGTCACTGTCACAACGTCGCCAGGGCGTAGGTGGTCAAGCATCCTGGC
CAGCTCCGGGCGGTCGCGCCTGGTGCCGGTGATCTTCTCGGAAAACAGCTTGGTGCAGCCGGCCGCGTGC
AGTTCGGCCCGTTGGTTGGTCAAGTCCTGGTCGTCGGTGCTGACGCGGGCATAGCCCAGCAGGCCAGCGG
CGGCGCTCTTGTTCATGGCGTAATGTCTCCGGTTCTAGTCGCAAGTATTCTACTTTATGCGACTAAAACA
CGCGACAAGAAAACGCCAGGAAAAGGGCAGGGCGGCAGCCTGTCGCGTAACTTAGGACTTGTGCGACATG
TCGTTTTCAGAAGACGGCTGCACTGAACGTCAGAAGCCGACTGCACTATAGCAGCGGAGGGGTTGGATCA
AAGTACTTTGATCCCGAGGGGAACCCTGTGGTTGGCATGCACATACAAATGGACGAACGGATAAACCT
Features (pLannotate 1.2.2; 29 found; start..end, strand, type, name):
     54..78      -  misc_feature   RB T-DNA repeat: right border repeat from nopaline C58 T-DNA
    144..298     -  CDS            lacZα (fragment): LacZα fragment of β-galactosidase; lacZ fragment
    323..447     +  protein_bind   attR1: mutant version of attR; recombination site for the Gateway® LR reaction LR Clonase™
    484..514     +  promoter       lac UV5 promoter: E. coli lac promoter with an "up" mutation
    539..567     +  promoter       cat promoter (fragment): promoter of the E. coli cat gene encoding chloramphenicol acetyltransferase
    568..1227    +  CDS            CmR: chloramphenicol acetyltransferase; cat; confers resistance to chloramphenicol
   1406..1564    +  CDS            ccdA (fragment): CCDA_ECO57 - Also known as H, letA. Experimental evidence at protein level: Swiss-Prot protein existence level 1. Antitoxin component of a type II toxin-antitoxin (TA) system which inhibits the post-segregational killing (PSK) of plasmid-free cells, also referred to as a plasmid addiction system. Binds to and blocks the activity of CcdB; will also remove bound CcdB protein from the CcdB-GyrA complex by forming a CcdA-CcdB complex, a process termed rejuvenation. Functions as a transcriptional corepressor for the ccdAB operon, repression also requires CcdB (By similarity). From Escherichia coli
   1569..1871    +  CDS            ccdB: CCDB_ECOLI - Also known as G, letB, letD. Experimental evidence at protein level: Swiss-Prot protein existence level 1. Toxic component of a type II toxin-antitoxin (TA) system, functioning in plasmid maintainence. Responsible for the post- segregational killing (PSK) of plasmid-free cells, also referred to as a plasmid addiction system. Half-life of over 2 hours. Cell killing by CcdB is accompanied by filamentation, defects in chromosome and plasmid segregation, defects in cell division, formation of anucleate cells, decreased DNA synthesis and plasmid loss. Interferes with the activity of DN
   1915..2039    -  protein_bind   attR2: mutant version of attR; recombination site for the Gateway® LR reaction LR Clonase™
   2050..2703    +  CDS            GST26_SCHJA: Experimental evidence at protein level: Swiss-Prot protein existence level 1. GST isoenzymes appear to play a central role in the parasite detoxification system. Other functions are also suspected including a role in increasing the solubility of haematin in the parasite gut. From Schistosoma japonicum (Blood fluke).
   2749..3001    +  terminator     NOS terminator: nopaline synthase terminator and poly(A) signal
   3057..3079    -  protein_bind   lac operator (fragment): The lac repressor binds to the lac operator to inhibit transcription in E. coli. This inhibition can be relieved by adding lactose or isopropyl-β-D-thiogalactopyranoside (IPTG). lac repressor encoded by lacI
   3083..3113    -  promoter       lac promoter: promoter for the E. coli lac operon
   3128..3149    -  protein_bind   CAP binding site: CAP binding activates transcription in the presence of cAMP. E. coli catabolite activator protein
   3185..3437    -  terminator     NOS terminator: nopaline synthase terminator and poly(A) signal
   3588..4613    -  CDS            HygR: aminoglycoside phosphotransferase from E. coli; aph(4)-Ia; confers resistance to hygromycin
   4665..4844    -  promoter       NOS promoter: nopaline synthase promoter
   4924..5253    -  CDS            tnpA (fragment): TN5P_ECOLX - Also known as tnp. Experimental evidence at protein level: Swiss-Prot protein existence level 1. Mediates transposition of transposon Tn5 by a 'cut and paste' mechanism. First, the monomeric transposase binds the 19 bp inverted DNA repeats flanking the transposon. Then, dimerization of the DNA- bound transposase creates a synaptic DNA complex. After nicking of the first DNA strand, excision of the transposon proceeds through a series of intermediates. The transposase then mediates the insertion of the transposon at a new site by strand transfer. The activity of the wild- type tran
   5350..5374    -  misc_feature   LB T-DNA repeat: left border repeat from nopaline C58 T-DNA
   5633..5656    +  promoter       Pc promoter (fragment): intI1 (promoter lies within the coding sequence); class 1 integron promoter
   5832..5888    +  CDS            GmR (fragment): gentamycin acetyltransferase; aacC1; confers resistance to gentamycin
   5899..6686    +  CDS            SmR (fragment): aminoglycoside adenylyltransferase (Murphy, 1985); aadA; confers resistance to spectinomycin and streptomycin
   6932..7520    +  rep_origin     ori: high-copy-number ColE1/pMB1/pBR322/pUC origin of replication
   7706..7846    -  misc_feature   bom: basis of mobility region from pBR322
   7948..7987    -  CDS            rop (fragment): Rop protein, which maintains plasmids at low copy number; rop
   8190..8384    -  rep_origin     pVS1 oriV: origin of replication for the Pseudomonas plasmid pVS1 (Heeb et al., 2000)
   8450..9523    -  CDS            pVS1 RepA: replication protein from the Pseudomonas plasmid pVS1 (Heeb et al., 2000)
   9952..10581   -  CDS            pVS1 StaA: stability protein from the Pseudomonas plasmid pVS1 (Heeb et al., 2000)
  11141..11542   -  CDS            Y4CG_SINFN (fragment): Protein inferred from homology: Swiss-Prot protein existence level 3. From Sinorhizobium fredii (strain NBRC 101917 / NGR234).
