[The description below was written by a language model from this plasmid's Addgene catalogue record and pLannotate feature annotations shown in this document.]
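Description:
pGWB522 is an empty Gateway destination binary vector for plant transformation, built on the pPZP221 backbone and intended for Agrobacterium-mediated T-DNA delivery. The annotated sequence is about 11.8 kb. Outside the T-DNA, it carries a ColE1/pBR322-type origin with the bom mobilisation region for replication in E. coli. It also has the pVS1 oriV, RepA and StaA functions, which allow replication and stable maintenance in Agrobacterium. Bacterial selection relies on an aadA spectinomycin/streptomycin resistance gene on the backbone and on the chloramphenicol resistance gene within the Gateway cassette. Because the cassette also encodes the CcdB toxin, the unrecombined vector has to be kept in a ccdB-tolerant strain.

Between the nopaline-type right and left border repeats, the T-DNA contains an attR1–CmR–ccdB–attR2 cassette. This is followed directly by the Schistosoma japonicum glutathione S-transferase coding sequence and a NOS terminator. No plant promoter lies upstream of attR1, so an LR reaction with an entry clone has to supply both the promoter and the open reading frame, for example a genomic fragment carrying a gene's own regulatory region. The recombined product then expresses the protein of interest with GST fused to its C-terminus. Loss of ccdB provides counter-selection for recombinants.

Per the record, the original gentamicin marker was replaced by a NOS promoter:HPT:NOS terminator cassette, which sits near the left border in the opposite orientation and gives hygromycin selection of transformed plants. Small remnants of lacZα, the lac promoter, a gentamicin resistance gene and Tn5 transposase are annotated and appear to be cloning leftovers. The vector is suited to expressing GST-tagged proteins in transgenic plants, where the tag could serve for affinity purification, pull-down or detection.
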