Addgene plasmid #74864: pGWB522
Purpose: (Empty Backbone) Gateway cloning compatible binary vector for C-terminal fusion with GST (no promoter).
Depositing lab: Tsuyoshi Nakagawa. Depositing organization: Shimane University. Publication: Improved Gateway binary vectors: high-performance vectors for creation of fusion constructs in transgenic analysis of plants. Nakagawa T, Suzuki T, Murata S, Nakamura S, Hino T, Maeo K, Tabata R, Kawai T, Tanaka K, Niwa Y, Watanabe Y, Nakamura K, Kimura T, Ishiguro S. Biosci Biotechnol Biochem. 2007 Aug;71(8):2095-100. Epub 2007 Aug 7. 10.1271/bbb.70216 PubMed 17690442.
Backbone
  Vector backbone: pPZP221
  Backbone manufacturer: Hajdukiewicz P., Svab Z. and Maliga P.
  Backbone size (bp): 8500
  Modifications to backbone: gentamycin-resistant marker was removed and hygromycin-resistant marker (NOS promoter:HPT:NOS terminator) was inserted
  Vector type: Plant Expression
  Selectable markers: Hygromycin
Growth in bacteria
  Bacterial resistance: Chloramphenicol and Spectinomycin, 25 & 50 μg/mL
  Growth temperature: 37°C
  Growth strain: ccdB Survival
  Copy number: High Copy
Gene/Insert
  Cloning method: Gateway Cloning
Terms and licenses: Academic/Nonprofit Terms; Industry Terms: Not Available to Industry
How to cite: pGWB522 was a gift from Tsuyoshi Nakagawa (Addgene plasmid # 74864 ; http://n2t.net/addgene:74864 ; RRID:Addgene_74864)
