>Addgene plasmid #74864 | pGWB522 | addgene partial sequence | sequence record 152623 | CAT-R 5'-GCAACTGACTGAAATGCCTC-3'
GTGGTATATCCAGTGATTTTTTTCTCCATTTTAGCTTCCTTAGCTCCTGAAAATCTCGACGGATCCTAAC
TCAAAATCCACACATTATACGAGCCGGAAGCATAAAGTGTAAAGCCTGGGGTGCCTAATGCGGCCCCTCG
AGGGGCCGCCATAGTGACTGGATATGTTG
