>Addgene plasmid #74864 | pGWB522 | addgene partial sequence | sequence record 161078 | ccdB-Fwd 5'-GCATGATGACCACCGATATG-3'
GGCTGATCTCAGCCACCGCGAAAATGACATCAAAAACGCCATTAACCTGATGTTCTGGGGAATATAAATG
TCAGGCTCCCTTATACACAGCCAGTCTGCAGGTCGACCATAGTGACTGGATATGTTGTGTTTTACAGTAT
TATGTAGTCTGTTTTTTATGCAAAATCTAATTTAATATATTGATATTTATATCATTTTACGTTTCTCGTT
CAGCTTTCTTGTACAAAGTGGTTGATAACAGCATGTCCCCTATACTAGGTTATTGGAAAATTAAGGGCCT
TGTGCAACCCACTCGACTTCTTTTGGAATATCTTGAAGAAAAATATGAAGAGCATTTGTATGAGCGCGAT
GAAGGTGATAAATGGCGAAACAAAAAGTTTGAATTGGGTTTGGAGTTTCCCAATCTTCCTTATTATATTG
ATGGTGATGTTAAATTAACACAGTCTATGGCCATCATACGTTATATAGCTGACAAGCACAACATGTTGGG
TGGTTGTCCAAAAGAGCGTGCAGAGATTTCAATGCTTGAAGGAGCGGTTTTGGATATTAGATACGGTGTT
TCGAGAATTGCATATAGTAAAGACTTTGAAACTCTCAAAGTTGATTTTCTTAGCAAGCTACCTGAAATGC
TGAAAATGTTCGAAGATCGTTTATGTCATAAAACATATTTAAATGGTGATCATGTAACCCATCCTGACTT
CATGTTGTATGACGCTCTTGATGTTGTTTTATACATGGACCCAATGTGCCTGGATGCGTTCCCAAAATTA
GTTTGTTTTAAAAAACGTATTGAAGCTATCCCACAAATTGATAAGTACTTGAAATCCAGCAAGTATATAG
CATGGCCTTTGCAGGGCTGGCAAGCCACGTTTGGTGGTGGCGACCATCCTCCAA
